Addgene plasmid #107909: pWT062a
Purpose: W2m.2-2 plasmid. Contains UBC-TetR-P2A-LacI and is ppart of the CAMERA2m system for cellular recording in mammalian cells
Depositing lab: David Liu. Depositing organization: Broad Institute. Publication: Rewritable multi-event analog recording in bacterial and mammalian cells. Tang W, Liu DR. Science. 2018 Feb 15. pii: science.aap8992. doi: 10.1126/science.aap8992. PubMed 29449507.
Backbone
  Vector backbone: pFYF1325
  Vector type: Mammalian Expression
Growth in bacteria
  Bacterial resistance: Ampicillin, 100 μg/mL
  Growth temperature: 37°C
  Growth strain: DH5alpha
  Copy number: High Copy
Gene/Insert
  Gene/Insert name: UBC-TetR-P2A-LacI
  Species: Synthetic
  Cloning method: Unknown
Terms and licenses: Academic/Nonprofit Terms; Industry Terms: Not Available to Industry
Depositor comments: CloE1
How to cite: pWT062a was a gift from David Liu (Addgene plasmid # 107909 ; http://n2t.net/addgene:107909 ; RRID:Addgene_107909)
