[The description below was written by a language model from this plasmid's Addgene catalogue record and pLannotate feature annotations shown in this document.]
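Description:
pWT062a is a mammalian expression plasmid of about 5.6 kb, built on the pFYF1325 backbone. It forms the W2m.2-2 component of the CAMERA2m system for recording cellular events in mammalian cells. It is propagated in E. coli from a high-copy ColE1/pUC-type origin and selected with ampicillin through a β-lactamase gene driven by its own bla promoter. No mammalian selection marker is annotated.

The main payload is a synthetic bicistronic cassette in which the human ubiquitin C (UbC) promoter drives constitutive expression of the bacterial tetracycline repressor TetR, followed by the lactose operon repressor LacI. According to the catalogue entry the two coding sequences are joined by a P2A self-cleaving peptide. This fits the short unannotated gap between them in the feature tables and would let both repressors be made as separate proteins from one transcript. An SV40 polyadenylation signal terminates the transcript. In one of the two sequence records, a short SV40 large T antigen fragment is annotated just after lacI, which may represent a nuclear localisation signal, although the record does not say so.

Upstream of the UbC cassette, both tables also show a human U6 Pol III promoter and a Streptococcus pyogenes Cas9 guide RNA scaffold, with a small gap between them. The record does not state whether a functional spacer is present or what it would target, so this element may be inherited from the backbone. A partial attB1 site and an MCS fragment appear to be cloning remnants. Supplying TetR and LacI in mammalian cells would presumably keep tet- and lac-operator-controlled components of the recording system repressed until the corresponding small-molecule inducers are added, making recording stimulus-dependent. The two sequence records differ by only two nucleotides and agree in their layout.
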