Features (pLannotate 1.2.2; 11 found; start..end, strand, type, name):
     13..30      +  protein_bind   attB1 (fragment): mutant version of attB; recombination site for the Gateway® BP reaction BP Clonase™
     82..322     +  promoter       U6 promoter: RNA polymerase III promoter for human U6 snRNA
    351..426     +  misc_RNA       gRNA scaffold: guide RNA scaffold for the Streptococcus pyogenes CRISPR/Cas9 system
    460..1670    +  promoter       UbC promoter: human ubiquitin C promoter
   1671..1687    -  misc_feature   MCS (fragment): pUC18/19 multiple cloning site
   1697..2317    +  CDS            tetR: TETR2_ECOLX - Experimental evidence at protein level: Swiss-Prot protein existence level 1. TetR is the repressor of the tetracycline resistance element; its N-terminal region forms a helix-turn-helix structure and binds DNA. Binding of tetracycline to TetR reduces the repressor affinity for the tetracycline resistance gene (tetA) promoter operator sites. From Escherichia coli.
   2390..3466    +  CDS            lacI: LACI_ECOLI - Experimental evidence at protein level: Swiss-Prot protein existence level 1. Repressor of the lactose operon. Binds allolactose as an inducer. From Escherichia coli (strain K12).
   3612..3746    +  polyA_signal   SV40 poly(A) signal: SV40 polyadenylation signal
   3825..4413    -  rep_origin     ori: high-copy-number ColE1/pMB1/pBR322/pUC origin of replication
   4584..5444    -  CDS            AmpR: β-lactamase; bla; confers resistance to ampicillin, carbenicillin, and related antibiotics
   5445..5549    -  promoter       AmpR promoter: bla
>Addgene plasmid #107909 | pWT062a | depositor full sequence | sequence record 203528 | pWT062a sequence 5574 bps
GACGTCGCTAGCTGTACAAAAAAGCAGGCTTTAAAGGAACCAATTCAGTCGACTGGATCCGGTACCAAGG
TCGGGCAGGAAGAGGGCCTATTTCCCATGATTCCTTCATATTTGCATATACGATACAAGGCTGTTAGAGA
GATAATTAGAATTAATTTGACTGTAAACACAAAGATATTAGTACAAAATACGTGACGTAGAAAGTAATAA
TTTCTTGGGTAGTTTGCAGTTTTAAAATTATGTTTTAAAATGGACTATCATATGCTTACCGTAACTTGAA
AGTATTTCGATTTCTTGGCTTTATATATCTTGTGGAAAGGACGAAACACCGGTGACAAGTGTGATCACTT
GTTTTAGAGCTAGAAATAGCAAGTTAAAATAAGGCTAGTCCGTTATCAACTTGAAAAAGTGGCACCGAGT
CGGTGCTTTTTTTAAGCTTGGGCCGCTCGAGGTAGCAGCGGCCTCCGCGCCGGGTTTTGGCGCCTCCCGC
GGGCGCCCCCCTCCTCACGGCGAGCGCTGCCACGTCAGACGAAGGGCGCAGGAGCGTTCCTGATCCTTCC
GCCCGGACGCTCAGGACAGCGGCCCGCTGCTCATAAGACTCGGCCTTAGAACCCCAGTATCAGCAGAAGG
ACATTTTAGGACGGGACTTGGGTGACTCTAGGGCACTGGTTTTCTTTCCAGAGAGCGGAACAGGCGAGGA
AAAGTAGTCCCTTCTCGGCGATTCTGCGGAGGGATCTCCGTGGGGCGGTGAACGCCGATGATTATATAAG
GACGCGCCGGGTGTGGCACAGCTAGTTCCGTCGCAGCCGGGATTTGGGTCGCGGTTCTTGTTTGTGGATC
GCTGTGATCGTCACTTGGTGAGTTGCGGGCTGCTGGGCTGGCCGGGGCTTTCGTGGCCGCCGGGCCGCTC
GGTGGGACGGAAGCGTGTGGAGAGACCGCCAAGGGCTGTAGTCTGGGTCCGCGAGCAAGGTTGCCCTGAA
CTGGGGGTTGGGGGGAGCGCACAAAATGGCGGCTGTTCCCGAGTCTTGAATGGAAGACGCTTGTAAGGCG
GGCTGTGAGGTCGTTGAAACAAGGTGGGGGGCATGGTGGGCGGCAAGAACCCAAGGTCTTGAGGCCTTCG
CTAATGCGGGAAAGCTCTTATTCGGGTGAGATGGGCTGGGGCACCATCTGGGGACCCTGACGTGAAGTTT
GTCACTGACTGGAGAACTCGGGTTTGTCGTCTGGTTGCGGGGGCGGCAGTTATGCGGTGCCGTTGGGCAG
TGCACCCGTACCTTTGGGAGCGCGCGCCTCGTCGTGTCGTGACGTCACCCGTTCTGTTGGCTTATAATGC
AGGGTGGGGCCACCTGCCGGTAGGTGTGCGGTAGGCTTTTCTCCGTCGCAGGACGCAGGGTTCGGGCCTA
GGGTAGGCTCTCCTGAATCGACAGGCGCCGGACCTCTGGTGAGGGGAGGGATAAGTGAGGCGTCAGTTTC
TTTGGTCGGTTTTATGTACCTATCTTCTTAAGTAGCTGAAGCTCCGGTTTTGAACTATGCGCTCGGGGTT
GGCGAGTGTGTTTTGTGAAGTTTTTTAGGCACCTTTTGAAATGTAATCATTTGGGTCAATATGTAATTTT
CAGTGTTAGACTAGTAAATTGTCCGCTAAATTCTGGCCGTTTTTGGCTTTTTTGTTAGACAGGATCCCCG
GGTACCGGTCGCCACCATGTCTCGGTTGGACAAATCTAAAGTAATCAACTCTGCACTGGAATTGCTGAAC
GAGGTAGGCATAGAGGGCCTCACAACGAGGAAGCTGGCCCAAAAGCTGGGCGTCGAACAGCCAACCCTGT
ACTGGCACGTCAAGAATAAAAGGGCTCTCCTGGACGCGCTGGCAATTGAGATGCTCGACAGACACCATAC
ACACTTTTGCCCCCTTGAAGGGGAATCCTGGCAGGACTTCCTGCGAAACAATGCCAAGTCATTTAGATGC
GCTCTTCTGTCTCATCGGGACGGTGCTAAGGTGCATCTGGGTACAAGACCCACGGAAAAGCAGTATGAGA
CACTGGAAAATCAACTGGCCTTTTTGTGTCAGCAGGGCTTCTCTCTCGAAAACGCGCTTTACGCGCTGTC
AGCCGTGGGTCATTTTACCCTGGGCTGCGTGCTGGAGGACCAGGAGCATCAAGTGGCTAAGGAGGAACGG
GAAACCCCTACCACCGACTCTATGCCACCTCTCTTGCGGCAGGCAATTGAGTTGTTCGACCACCAGGGTG
CCGAGCCGGCCTTCCTGTTCGGCTTGGAGCTTATCATCTGCGGCCTGGAGAAGCAGCTGAAGTGTGAGAG
TGGAAGTCGTACGGGAAGCGGAGCTACTAACTTCAGCCTGCTGAAGCAGGCTGGAGACGTGGAGGAGAAC
CCTGGACCTAAACCAGTAACATTGTATGATGTCGCAGAGTATGCCGGTGTCTCTTATCAGACTGTTTCCA
GAGTGGTGAACCAGGCCAGCCATGTTTCTGCCAAAACCAGGGAAAAAGTGGAAGCAGCCATGGCAGAGCT
GAATTACATTCCCAACAGAGTGGCACAACAACTGGCAGGCAAACAGAGCTTGCTGATTGGAGTTGCCACC
TCCAGTCTGGCCCTGCATGCACCATCTCAAATTGTGGCAGCCATTAAATCTAGAGCTGATCAACTGGGAG
CCTCTGTGGTGGTGTCAATGGTAGAAAGAAGTGGAGTTGAAGCCTGTAAAGCTGCTGTGCACAATCTTCT
GGCACAAAGAGTCAGTGGGCTGATCATTAACTATCCACTGGATGACCAGGATGCCATTGCTGTGGAAGCT
GCCTGCACTAATGTTCCAGCACTCTTTCTTGATGTCTCTGACCAGACACCCATCAACAGTATTATTTTCT
CCCATGAAGATGGTACAAGACTGGGTGTGGAGCATCTGGTTGCATTGGGACACCAGCAAATTGCACTGCT
TGCGGGCCCACTCAGTTCTGTCTCAGCAAGGCTGAGACTGGCTGGCTGGCATAAATATCTCACTAGGAAT
CAAATTCAGCCAATAGCTGAAAGAGAAGGGGACTGGAGTGCCATGTCTGGGTTTCAACAAACCATGCAAA
TGCTGAATGAGGGCATTGTTCCCACTGCAATGCTGGTTGCCAATGATCAGATGGCACTGGGTGCAATGAG
AGCCATTACTGAGTCTGGGCTGAGAGTTGGTGCAGATATCTCGGTAGTGGGATACGACGATACCGAAGAC
AGCTCATGTTATATCCCGCCGTTAACCACCATCAAACAGGATTTTCGCCTGCTGGGGCAAACCAGCGTGG
ACCGCTTGCTGCAACTCTCTCAGGGCCAGGCGGTGAAGGGCAATCAGCTGTTGCCAGTCTCACTGGTGAA
GAGAAAAACCACCCTGGCACCCAATACACAAACTGCCTCTCCCCGGGCATTGGCTGATTCACTCATGCAG
CTAGCAAGACAGGTTTCCAGACTGGAAAGTGGGCAGAGCAGCCTGAGGCCTCCTAAGAAGAAGAGGAAGG
TTTAATGATCATAATCAAGCCATATCACATCTGTAGAGGTTTACTTGCTTTAAAAAACCTCCACACCTCC
CCCTGAACCTGAAACATAAAATGAATGCAATTGTTGTTGTTAACTTGTTTATTGCAGCTTATAATGGTTA
CAAATAAAGCAATAGCATCACAAATTTCACAAATAAAGCATTTTTTTCACTGCATTCTAGTTGTGGTTTG
TCCAAACTCATCAATGTATCTTATCATGTCTGGATCTGCCCTCTCTACATATGACATGTGAGCAAAAGGC
CAGCAAAAGGCCAGGAACCGTAAAAAGGCCGCGTTGCTGGCGTTTTTCCATAGGCTCCGCCCCCCTGACG
AGCATCACAAAAATCGACGCTCAAGTCAGAGGTGGCGAAACCCGACAGGACTATAAAGATACCAGGCGTT
TCCCCCTGGAAGCTCCCTCGTGCGCTCTCCTGTTCCGACCCTGCCGCTTACCGGATACCTGTCCGCCTTT
CTCCCTTCGGGAAGCGTGGCGCTTTCTCATAGCTCACGCTGTAGGTATCTCAGTTCGGTGTAGGTCGTTC
GCTCCAAGCTGGGCTGTGTGCACGAACCCCCCGTTCAGCCCGACCGCTGCGCCTTATCCGGTAACTATCG
TCTTGAGTCCAACCCGGTAAGACACGACTTATCGCCACTGGCAGCAGCCACTGGTAACAGGATTAGCAGA
GCGAGGTATGTAGGCGGTGCTACAGAGTTCTTGAAGTGGTGGCCTAACTACGGCTACACTAGAAGAACAG
TATTTGGTATCTGCGCTCTGCTGAAGCCAGTTACCTTCGGAAAAAGAGTTGGTAGCTCTTGATCCGGCAA
ACAAACCACCGCTGGTAGCGGTGGTTTTTTTGTTTGCAAGCAGCAGATTACGCGCAGAAAAAAAGGATCT
CAAGAAGATCCTTTGATCTTTTCTACGGGGTCTGACGCTCAGTGGAACGAAAACTCACGTTAAGGGATTT
TGGTCATGAGATTATCAAAAAGGATCTTCACCTAGATCCTTTTAAATTAAAAATGAAGTTTTAAATCAAT
CTAAAGTATATATGAGTAAACTTGGTCTGACAGTTACCAATGCTTAATCAGTGAGGCACCTATCTCAGCG
ATCTGTCTATTTCGTTCATCCATAGTTGCCTGACTCCCCGTCGTGTAGATAACTACGATACGGGAGGGCT
TACCATCTGGCCCCAGTGCTGCAATGATACCGCGAGACCCACGCTCACCGGCTCCAGATTTATCAGCAAT
AAACCAGCCAGCCGGAAGGGCCGAGCGCAGAAGTGGTCCTGCAACTTTATCCGCCTCCATCCAGTCTATT
AATTGTTGCCGGGAAGCTAGAGTAAGTAGTTCGCCAGTTAATAGTTTGCGCAACGTTGTTGCCATTGCTA
CAGGCATCGTGGTGTCACGCTCGTCGTTTGGTATGGCTTCATTCAGCTCCGGTTCCCAACGATCAAGGCG
AGTTACATGATCCCCCATGTTGTGCAAAAAAGCGGTTAGCTCCTTCGGTCCTCCGATCGTTGTCAGAAGT
AAGTTGGCCGCAGTGTTATCACTCATGGTTATGGCAGCACTGCATAATTCTCTTACTGTCATGCCATCCG
TAAGATGCTTTTCTGTGACTGGTGAGTACTCAACCAAGTCATTCTGAGAATAGTGTATGCGGCGACCGAG
TTGCTCTTGCCCGGCGTCAATACGGGATAATACCGCGCCACATAGCAGAACTTTAAAAGTGCTCATCATT
GGAAAACGTTCTTCGGGGCGAAAACTCTCAAGGATCTTACCGCTGTTGAGATCCAGTTCGATGTAACCCA
CTCGTGCACCCAACTGATCTTCAGCATCTTTTACTTTCACCAGCGTTTCTGGGTGAGCAAAAACAGGAAG
GCAAAATGCCGCAAAAAAGGGAATAAGGGCGACACGGAAATGTTGAATACTCATACTCTTCCTTTTTCAA
TATTATTGAAGCATTTATCAGGGTTATTGTCTCATGAGCGGATACATATTTGAATGTATTTAGAAAAATA
AACAAATAGGGGTTCCGCGCACATTTCCCCGAAAAGTGCCACCT
