Features (pLannotate 1.2.2; 12 found; start..end, strand, type, name):
     13..30      +  protein_bind   attB1 (fragment): mutant version of attB; recombination site for the Gateway® BP reaction BP Clonase™
     82..322     +  promoter       U6 promoter: RNA polymerase III promoter for human U6 snRNA
    351..426     +  misc_RNA       gRNA scaffold: guide RNA scaffold for the Streptococcus pyogenes CRISPR/Cas9 system
    460..1671    +  promoter       UbC promoter: human ubiquitin C promoter
   1672..1688    -  misc_feature   MCS (fragment): pUC18/19 multiple cloning site
   1698..2318    +  CDS            tetR: TETR2_ECOLX - Experimental evidence at protein level: Swiss-Prot protein existence level 1. TetR is the repressor of the tetracycline resistance element; its N-terminal region forms a helix-turn-helix structure and binds DNA. Binding of tetracycline to TetR reduces the repressor affinity for the tetracycline resistance gene (tetA) promoter operator sites. From Escherichia coli.
   2391..3467    +  CDS            lacI: LACI_ECOLI - Experimental evidence at protein level: Swiss-Prot protein existence level 1. Repressor of the lactose operon. Binds allolactose as an inducer. From Escherichia coli (strain K12).
   3506..3591    +  CDS            large T antigen (fragment): large T antigen from SV40 (simian virus 40)
   3614..3748    +  polyA_signal   SV40 poly(A) signal: SV40 polyadenylation signal
   3827..4415    -  rep_origin     ori: high-copy-number ColE1/pMB1/pBR322/pUC origin of replication
   4586..5446    -  CDS            AmpR: β-lactamase; bla; confers resistance to ampicillin, carbenicillin, and related antibiotics
   5447..5551    -  promoter       AmpR promoter: bla
>Addgene plasmid #107909 | pWT062a | addgene full sequence | sequence record 207311 | Addgene NGS Result
GACGTCGCTAGCTGTACAAAAAAGCAGGCTTTAAAGGAACCAATTCAGTCGACTGGATCCGGTACCAAGG
TCGGGCAGGAAGAGGGCCTATTTCCCATGATTCCTTCATATTTGCATATACGATACAAGGCTGTTAGAGA
GATAATTAGAATTAATTTGACTGTAAACACAAAGATATTAGTACAAAATACGTGACGTAGAAAGTAATAA
TTTCTTGGGTAGTTTGCAGTTTTAAAATTATGTTTTAAAATGGACTATCATATGCTTACCGTAACTTGAA
AGTATTTCGATTTCTTGGCTTTATATATCTTGTGGAAAGGACGAAACACCGGTGACAAGTGTGATCACTT
GTTTTAGAGCTAGAAATAGCAAGTTAAAATAAGGCTAGTCCGTTATCAACTTGAAAAAGTGGCACCGAGT
CGGTGCTTTTTTTAAGCTTGGGCCGCTCGAGGTAGCAGCGGCCTCCGCGCCGGGTTTTGGCGCCTCCCGC
GGGCGCCCCCCTCCTCACGGCGAGCGCTGCCACGTCAGACGAAGGGCGCAGCGAGCGTCCTGATCCTTCC
GCCCGGACGCTCAGGACAGCGGCCCGCTGCTCATAAGACTCGGCCTTAGAACCCCAGTATCAGCAGAAGG
ACATTTTAGGACGGGACTTGGGTGACTCTAGGGCACTGGTTTTCTTTCCAGAGAGCGGAACAGGCGAGGA
AAAGTAGTCCCTTCTCGGCGATTCTGCGGAGGGATCTCCGTGGGGCGGTGAACGCCGATGATTATATAAG
GACGCGCCGGGTGTGGCACAGCTAGTTCCGTCGCAGCCGGGATTTGGGTCGCGGTTCTTGTTTGTGGATC
GCTGTGATCGTCACTTGGTGAGTAGCGGGCTGCTGGGCTGGCCGGGGCTTTCGTGGCCGCCGGGCCGCTC
GGTGGGACGGAAGCGTGTGGAGAGACCGCCAAGGGCTGTAGTCTGGGTCCGCGAGCAAGGTTGCCCTGAA
CTGGGGGTTGGGGGGAGCGCAGCAAAATGGCGGCTGTTCCCGAGTCTTGAATGGAAGACGCTTGTGAGGC
GGGCTGTGAGGTCGTTGAAACAAGGTGGGGGGCATGGTGGGCGGCAAGAACCCAAGGTCTTGAGGCCTTC
GCTAATGCGGGAAAGCTCTTATTCGGGTGAGATGGGCTGGGGCACCATCTGGGGACCCTGACGTGAAGTT
TGTCACTGACTGGAGAACTCGGTTTGTCGTCTGTTGCGGGGGCGGCAGTTATGGCGGTGCCGTTGGGCAG
TGCACCCGTACCTTTGGGAGCGCGCGCCCTCGTCGTGTCGTGACGTCACCCGTTCTGTTGGCTTATAATG
CAGGGTGGGGCCACCTGCCGGTAGGTGTGCGGTAGGCTTTTCTCCGTCGCAGGACGCAGGGTTCGGGCCT
AGGGTAGGCTCTCCTGAATCGACAGGCGCCGGACCTCTGGTGAGGGGAGGGATAAGTGAGGCGTCAGTTT
CTTTGGTCGGTTTTATGTACCTATCTTCTTAAGTAGCTGAAGCTCCGGTTTTGAACTATGCGCTCGGGGT
TGGCGAGTGTGTTTTGTGAAGTTTTTTAGGCACCTTTTGAAATGTAATCATTTGGGTCAATATGTAATTT
TCAGTGTTAGACTAGTAAATTGTCCGCTAAATTCTGGCCGTTTTTGGCTTTTTTGTTAGACAGGATCCCC
GGGTACCGGTCGCCACCATGTCTCGGTTGGACAAATCTAAAGTAATCAACTCTGCACTGGAATTGCTGAA
CGAGGTAGGCATAGAGGGCCTCACAACGAGGAAGCTGGCCCAAAAGCTGGGCGTCGAACAGCCAACCCTG
TACTGGCACGTCAAGAATAAAAGGGCTCTCCTGGACGCGCTGGCAATTGAGATGCTCGACAGACACCATA
CACACTTTTGCCCCCTTGAAGGGGAATCCTGGCAGGACTTCCTGCGAAACAATGCCAAGTCATTTAGATG
CGCTCTTCTGTCTCATCGGGACGGTGCTAAGGTGCATCTGGGTACAAGACCCACGGAAAAGCAGTATGAG
ACACTGGAAAATCAACTGGCCTTTTTGTGTCAGCAGGGCTTCTCTCTCGAAAACGCGCTTTACGCGCTGT
CAGCCGTGGGTCATTTTACCCTGGGCTGCGTGCTGGAGGACCAGGAGCATCAAGTGGCTAAGGAGGAACG
GGAAACCCCTACCACCGACTCTATGCCACCTCTCTTGCGGCAGGCAATTGAGTTGTTCGACCACCAGGGT
GCCGAGCCGGCCTTCCTGTTCGGCTTGGAGCTTATCATCTGCGGCCTGGAGAAGCAGCTGAAGTGTGAGA
GTGGAAGTCGTACGGGAAGCGGAGCTACTAACTTCAGCCTGCTGAAGCAGGCTGGAGACGTGGAGGAGAA
CCCTGGACCTAAACCAGTAACATTGTATGATGTCGCAGAGTATGCCGGTGTCTCTTATCAGACTGTTTCC
AGAGTGGTGAACCAGGCCAGCCATGTTTCTGCCAAAACCAGGGAAAAAGTGGAAGCAGCCATGGCAGAGC
TGAATTACATTCCCAACAGAGTGGCACAACAACTGGCAGGCAAACAGAGCTTGCTGATTGGAGTTGCCAC
CTCCAGTCTGGCCCTGCATGCACCATCTCAAATTGTGGCAGCCATTAAATCTAGAGCTGATCAACTGGGA
GCCTCTGTGGTGGTGTCAATGGTAGAAAGAAGTGGAGTTGAAGCCTGTAAAGCTGCTGTGCACAATCTTC
TGGCACAAAGAGTCAGTGGGCTGATCATTAACTATCCACTGGATGACCAGGATGCCATTGCTGTGGAAGC
TGCCTGCACTAATGTTCCAGCACTCTTTCTTGATGTCTCTGACCAGACACCCATCAACAGTATTATTTTC
TCCCATGAAGATGGTACAAGACTGGGTGTGGAGCATCTGGTTGCATTGGGACACCAGCAAATTGCACTGC
TTGCGGGCCCACTCAGTTCTGTCTCAGCAAGGCTGAGACTGGCTGGCTGGCATAAATATCTCACTAGGAA
TCAAATTCAGCCAATAGCTGAAAGAGAAGGGGACTGGAGTGCCATGTCTGGGTTTCAACAAACCATGCAA
ATGCTGAATGAGGGCATTGTTCCCACTGCAATGCTGGTTGCCAATGATCAGATGGCACTGGGTGCAATGA
GAGCCATTACTGAGTCTGGGCTGAGAGTTGGTGCAGATATCTCGGTAGTGGGATACGACGATACCGAAGA
CAGCTCATGTTATATCCCGCCGTTAACCACCATCAAACAGGATTTTCGCCTGCTGGGGCAAACCAGCGTG
GACCGCTTGCTGCAACTCTCTCAGGGCCAGGCGGTGAAGGGCAATCAGCTGTTGCCAGTCTCACTGGTGA
AGAGAAAAACCACCCTGGCACCCAATACACAAACTGCCTCTCCCCGGGCATTGGCTGATTCACTCATGCA
GCTAGCAAGACAGGTTTCCAGACTGGAAAGTGGGCAGAGCAGCCTGAGGCCTCCTAAGAAGAAGAGGAAG
GTTTAATGATCATAATCAAGCCATATCACATCTGTAGAGGTTTACTTGCTTTAAAAAACCTCCCACACCT
CCCCCTGAACCTGAAACATAAAATGAATGCAATTGTTGTTGTTAACTTGTTTATTGCAGCTTATAATGGT
TACAAATAAAGCAATAGCATCACAAATTTCACAAATAAAGCATTTTTTTCACTGCATTCTAGTTGTGGTT
TGTCCAAACTCATCAATGTATCTTATCATGTCTGGATCTGCCCTCTCTACATATGACATGTGAGCAAAAG
GCCAGCAAAAGGCCAGGAACCGTAAAAAGGCCGCGTTGCTGGCGTTTTTCCATAGGCTCCGCCCCCCTGA
CGAGCATCACAAAAATCGACGCTCAAGTCAGAGGTGGCGAAACCCGACAGGACTATAAAGATACCAGGCG
TTTCCCCCTGGAAGCTCCCTCGTGCGCTCTCCTGTTCCGACCCTGCCGCTTACCGGATACCTGTCCGCCT
TTCTCCCTTCGGGAAGCGTGGCGCTTTCTCATAGCTCACGCTGTAGGTATCTCAGTTCGGTGTAGGTCGT
TCGCTCCAAGCTGGGCTGTGTGCACGAACCCCCCGTTCAGCCCGACCGCTGCGCCTTATCCGGTAACTAT
CGTCTTGAGTCCAACCCGGTAAGACACGACTTATCGCCACTGGCAGCAGCCACTGGTAACAGGATTAGCA
GAGCGAGGTATGTAGGCGGTGCTACAGAGTTCTTGAAGTGGTGGCCTAACTACGGCTACACTAGAAGAAC
AGTATTTGGTATCTGCGCTCTGCTGAAGCCAGTTACCTTCGGAAAAAGAGTTGGTAGCTCTTGATCCGGC
AAACAAACCACCGCTGGTAGCGGTGGTTTTTTTGTTTGCAAGCAGCAGATTACGCGCAGAAAAAAAGGAT
CTCAAGAAGATCCTTTGATCTTTTCTACGGGGTCTGACGCTCAGTGGAACGAAAACTCACGTTAAGGGAT
TTTGGTCATGAGATTATCAAAAAGGATCTTCACCTAGATCCTTTTAAATTAAAAATGAAGTTTTAAATCA
ATCTAAAGTATATATGAGTAAACTTGGTCTGACAGTTACCAATGCTTAATCAGTGAGGCACCTATCTCAG
CGATCTGTCTATTTCGTTCATCCATAGTTGCCTGACTCCCCGTCGTGTAGATAACTACGATACGGGAGGG
CTTACCATCTGGCCCCAGTGCTGCAATGATACCGCGAGACCCACGCTCACCGGCTCCAGATTTATCAGCA
ATAAACCAGCCAGCCGGAAGGGCCGAGCGCAGAAGTGGTCCTGCAACTTTATCCGCCTCCATCCAGTCTA
TTAATTGTTGCCGGGAAGCTAGAGTAAGTAGTTCGCCAGTTAATAGTTTGCGCAACGTTGTTGCCATTGC
TACAGGCATCGTGGTGTCACGCTCGTCGTTTGGTATGGCTTCATTCAGCTCCGGTTCCCAACGATCAAGG
CGAGTTACATGATCCCCCATGTTGTGCAAAAAAGCGGTTAGCTCCTTCGGTCCTCCGATCGTTGTCAGAA
GTAAGTTGGCCGCAGTGTTATCACTCATGGTTATGGCAGCACTGCATAATTCTCTTACTGTCATGCCATC
CGTAAGATGCTTTTCTGTGACTGGTGAGTACTCAACCAAGTCATTCTGAGAATAGTGTATGCGGCGACCG
AGTTGCTCTTGCCCGGCGTCAATACGGGATAATACCGCGCCACATAGCAGAACTTTAAAAGTGCTCATCA
TTGGAAAACGTTCTTCGGGGCGAAAACTCTCAAGGATCTTACCGCTGTTGAGATCCAGTTCGATGTAACC
CACTCGTGCACCCAACTGATCTTCAGCATCTTTTACTTTCACCAGCGTTTCTGGGTGAGCAAAAACAGGA
AGGCAAAATGCCGCAAAAAAGGGAATAAGGGCGACACGGAAATGTTGAATACTCATACTCTTCCTTTTTC
AATATTATTGAAGCATTTATCAGGGTTATTGTCTCATGAGCGGATACATATTTGAATGTATTTAGAAAAA
TAAACAAATAGGGGTTCCGCGCACATTTCCCCGAAAAGTGCCACCT
